Addgene plasmid #73472: RabV CVS-N2c(deltaG)-mCherry-P2A-Cre
Purpose: Expresses mCherry and Cre for monosynaptic circuit mapping and genetic manipulation
Depositing lab: Thomas Jessell. Depositing organization: Columbia University. Publication: Rabies Virus CVS-N2c Strain Enhances Retrograde Synaptic Transfer and Neuronal Viability. Reardon TR, Murray AJ, Turi GF, Wirblich C, Croce KR, Schnell MJ, Jessell TM, Losonczy A. Neuron. 2016 Jan 19. pii: S0896-6273(16)00005-2. doi: 10.1016/j.neuron.2016.01.004. PubMed 26804990.
Backbone
  Vector backbone: Rabies CVS N2c(deltaG)
  Backbone manufacturer: Matthias J. Schnell, Thomas Jefferson University
  Backbone size w/o insert (bp): 14070
  Total vector size (bp): 15876
  Vector type: Neurotropic virus
Growth in bacteria
  Bacterial resistance: Ampicillin, 100 μg/mL
  Growth temperature: 37°C
  Growth strain: NEB Stable
  Growth instructions: Can also be grown in Stbl2 or Stbl3
  Copy number: Low Copy
Gene/Insert
  Gene/Insert name: mCherry-P2A-Cre
  Insert size (bp): 1815
Terms and licenses: Academic/Nonprofit Terms; Industry Terms: Not Available to Industry
How to cite: RabV CVS-N2c(deltaG)-mCherry-P2A-Cre was a gift from Thomas Jessell (Addgene plasmid # 73472 ; http://n2t.net/addgene:73472 ; RRID:Addgene_73472)
