[The description below was written by a language model from this plasmid's Addgene catalogue record and the feature table of its GenBank file.]
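Description:
RabV CVS-N2c(deltaG)-mCherry-P2A-Cre is a 15.9 kb plasmid carrying a cDNA copy of the glycoprotein-deleted genome of the CVS-N2c strain of rabies virus, catalogued as a neurotropic virus vector. It serves as the genomic plasmid from which recombinant, G-deleted rabies virus is recovered. In bacteria it is maintained through a ColE1/pUC-type origin and selected with ampicillin via the bla gene. The catalogue lists it as low copy and names recombination-deficient strains for growth, in keeping with its large viral insert. An f1 origin and remnants of a lacZ cloning region (lac promoter, operator, CAP site) are also present in the backbone.

The 1.8 kb payload is an mCherry-P2A-Cre open reading frame preceded by a Kozak consensus; the backbone name indicates that the viral glycoprotein gene is deleted. The P2A peptide causes ribosomal skipping, so the red fluorescent reporter and Cre recombinase are produced as separate proteins from one viral transcript. A CMV enhancer/promoter followed by a T7 promoter sits just upstream of the sequence start, and a T7 terminator lies downstream of the long viral region, an arrangement that would allow transcription of the full-length genomic RNA by cellular RNA polymerase II or by T7 polymerase during virus rescue. The remaining viral genes are not annotated in the feature table, and the two short "Factor Xa site" features inside that region are most likely incidental sequence matches.

Because the virus lacks its glycoprotein, it can spread between neurons only where G is supplied in trans. This restricts retrograde transfer to a single synaptic step. According to the record, the construct is used for monosynaptic circuit mapping, with mCherry labelling infected neurons and Cre enabling genetic manipulation of loxP-bearing alleles or reporters in them.
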