LOCUS       Exported 15876 bp ds-DNA circular SYN 12-MAY-2021
DEFINITION  Expresses mCherry and Cre for monosynaptic circuit mapping and
            genetic manipulation.
ACCESSION   .
VERSION     .
KEYWORDS    RabV CVS-N2c(deltaG)-mCherry-P2A-Cre
SOURCE      synthetic DNA construct
  ORGANISM  synthetic DNA construct
REFERENCE   1 (bases 1 to 15876)
  AUTHORS   Reardon TR, Murray AJ, Turi GF, Wirblich C, Croce KR, Schnell MJ,
            Jessell TM, Losonczy A
  TITLE     Rabies Virus CVS-N2c Strain Enhances Retrograde Synaptic Transfer
            and Neuronal Viability.
  JOURNAL   Neuron. 2016 Jan 19. pii: S0896-6273(16)00005-2. doi:
            10.1016/j.neuron.2016.01.004.
  PUBMED    26804990
REFERENCE   2 (bases 1 to 15876)
  AUTHORS   .
  TITLE     Direct Submission
  JOURNAL   Exported May 12, 2021 from SnapGene Server 1.1.58
            http://www.snapgene.com
FEATURES             Location/Qualifiers
     source          1..15876
                     /organism="synthetic DNA construct"
                     /mol_type="other DNA"
     regulatory      3319..3328
                     /regulatory_class="other"
                     /note="vertebrate consensus sequence for strong initiation
                     of translation (Kozak, 1987)"
     CDS             3325..4032
                     /codon_start=1
                     /product="monomeric derivative of DsRed fluorescent protein
                     (Shaner et al., 2004)"
                     /label=mCherry
                     /note="mammalian codon-optimized"
                     /translation="MVSKGEEDNMAIIKEFMRFKVHMEGSVNGHEFEIEGEGEGRPYEG
                     TQTAKLKVTKGGPLPFAWDILSPQFMYGSKAYVKHPADIPDYLKLSFPEGFKWERVMNF
                     EDGGVVTVTQDSSLQDGEFIYKVKLRGTNFPSDGPVMQKKTMGWEASSERMYPEDGALK
                     GEIKQRLKLKDGGHYDAEVKTTYKAKKPVQLPGAYNVNIKLDITSHNEDYTIVEQYERA
                     EGRHSTGGMDELYK"
     primer_bind     complement(3470..3488)
                     /label=mCherry-R
                     /note="mCherry, reverse primer"
     primer_bind     3738..3757
                     /label=mCherry-F
                     /note="mCherry, forward primer"
     CDS             4042..4098
                     /codon_start=1
                     /product="2A peptide from porcine teschovirus-1
                     polyprotein"
                     /label=P2A
                     /note="Eukaryotic ribosomes fail to insert a peptide bond
                     between the Gly and Pro residues, yielding separate
                     polypeptides."
                     /translation="ATNFSLLKQAGDVEENPGP"
     CDS             4099..5130
                     /codon_start=1
                     /product="site-specific recombinase"
                     /label=Cre
                     /note="Cre is a site-specific recombinase from
                     bacteriophage P1. Recombination occurs at loxP sequences."
                     /translation="MSNLLTVHQNLPALPVDATSDEVRKNLMDMFRDRQAFSEHTWKML
                     LSVCRSWAAWCKLNNRKWFPAEPEDVRDYLLYLQARGLAVKTIQQHLGQLNMLHRRSGL
                     PRPSDSNAVSLVMRRIRKENVDAGERAKQALAFERTDFDQVRSLMENSDRCQDIRNLAF
                     LGIAYNTLLRIAEIARIRVKDISRTDGGRMLIHIGRTKTLVSTAGVEKALSLGVTKLVE
                     RWISVSGVADDPNNYLFCRVRKNGVAAPSATSQLSTRALEGIFEATHRLIYGAKDDSGQ
                     RYLAWSGHSARVGAARDMARAGVSIPEIMQAGGWTNVNIVMNYIRNLDSETGAMVRLLE
                     DGD"
     CDS             7305..7316
                     /codon_start=1
                     /product="Factor Xa recognition and cleavage site"
                     /label=Factor Xa site
                     /translation="IEGR"
     CDS             complement(9108..9119)
                     /codon_start=1
                     /product="Factor Xa recognition and cleavage site"
                     /label=Factor Xa site
                     /translation="IEGR"
     primer_bind     complement(12316..12334)
                     /label=T7 Term
                     /note="T7 terminator, reverse primer"
     terminator      12330..12377
                     /label=T7 terminator
                     /note="transcription terminator for bacteriophage T7 RNA
                     polymerase"
     primer_bind     complement(12405..12421)
                     /label=M13 rev
                     /note="common sequencing primer, one of multiple similar
                     variants"
     primer_bind     complement(12405..12421)
                     /label=M13 Reverse
                     /note="In lacZ gene. Also called M13-rev"
     primer_bind     complement(12418..12440)
                     /label=M13/pUC Reverse
                     /note="In lacZ gene"
     protein_bind    12429..12445
                     /label=lac operator
                     /bound_moiety="lac repressor encoded by lacI"
                     /note="The lac repressor binds to the lac operator to
                     inhibit transcription in E. coli. This inhibition can be
                     relieved by adding lactose or
                     isopropyl-beta-D-thiogalactopyranoside (IPTG)."
     promoter        complement(12453..12483)
                     /label=lac promoter
                     /note="promoter for the E. coli lac operon"
     protein_bind    12498..12519
                     /label=CAP binding site
                     /bound_moiety="E. coli catabolite activator protein"
                     /note="CAP binding activates transcription in the presence
                     of cAMP."
     primer_bind     complement(12636..12653)
                     /label=L4440
                     /note="L4440 vector, forward primer"
     rep_origin      complement(12807..13395)
                     /direction=LEFT
                     /label=ori
                     /note="high-copy-number ColE1/pMB1/pBR322/pUC origin of
                     replication"
     primer_bind     complement(12887..12906)
                     /label=pBR322ori-F
                     /note="pBR322 origin, forward primer"
     CDS             complement(13566..14426)
                     /codon_start=1
                     /gene="bla"
                     /product="beta-lactamase"
                     /label=AmpR
                     /note="confers resistance to ampicillin, carbenicillin, and
                     related antibiotics"
                     /translation="MSIQHFRVALIPFFAAFCLPVFAHPETLVKVKDAEDQLGARVGYI
                     ELDLNSGKILESFRPEERFPMMSTFKVLLCGAVLSRIDAGQEQLGRRIHYSQNDLVEYS
                     PVTEKHLTDGMTVRELCSAAITMSDNTAANLLLTTIGGPKELTAFLHNMGDHVTRLDRW
                     EPELNEAIPNDERDTTMPVAMATTLRKLLTGELLTLASRQQLIDWMEADKVAGPLLRSA
                     LPAGWFIADKSGAGERGSRGIIAALGPDGKPSRIVVIYTTGSQATMDERNRQIAEIGAS
                     LIKHW"
     primer_bind     14189..14208
                     /label=Amp-R
                     /note="Ampicillin resistance gene, reverse primer"
     promoter        complement(14427..14531)
                     /gene="bla"
                     /label=AmpR promoter
     rep_origin      14558..15013
                     /direction=RIGHT
                     /label=f1 ori
                     /note="f1 bacteriophage origin of replication; arrow
                     indicates direction of (+) strand synthesis"
     primer_bind     complement(14645..14664)
                     /label=F1ori-R
                     /note="F1 origin, reverse primer"
     primer_bind     14855..14876
                     /label=F1ori-F
                     /note="F1 origin, forward primer"
     primer_bind     15139..15161
                     /label=M13/pUC Forward
                     /note="In lacZ gene"
     primer_bind     15153..15170
                     /label=M13 Forward
                     /note="In lacZ gene. Also called M13-F20 or M13 (-21)
                     Forward"
     primer_bind     15154..15170
                     /label=M13 fwd
                     /note="common sequencing primer, one of multiple similar
                     variants"
     enhancer        15240..15543
                     /label=CMV enhancer
                     /note="human cytomegalovirus immediate early enhancer"
     promoter        15544..15747
                     /label=CMV promoter
                     /note="human cytomegalovirus (CMV) immediate early
                     promoter"
     primer_bind     15698..15718
                     /label=CMV-F
                     /note="Human CMV immediate early promoter, forward primer"
     primer_bind     15792..15811
                     /label=T7
                     /note="T7 promoter, forward primer"
     promoter        15792..15810
                     /label=T7 promoter
                     /note="promoter for bacteriophage T7 RNA polymerase"
ORIGIN
        1 acgcttaaca acaaaaccag agaagaaaaa gacagcgtca attgcaaagc aaaaatgtaa
       61 cacccctaca atggatgccg acaagattgt gttcaaagtc aataatcagg tggtctcttt
      121 gaagcctgag attatcgtgg atcaatatga gtacaagtac cctgccatca aggatttgaa
      181 aaagccttgt atcaccctag ggaaagcccc cgacttgaac aaagcataca aatcagtttt
      241 atcaggcatg aatgccgcca aacttgatcc ggatgatgta tgctcctact tggcagcagc
      301 aatgcagttc tttgagggga catgtccgga agactggacc agctatggaa tcctgattgc
      361 acgaaaagga gataggatca ccccaaactc tctagtggag ataaagcgta ctgatgtaga
      421 agggaattgg gctctgacag gaggcatgga attgacaagg gaccccactg tctctgaaca
      481 tgcatcttta gtcggtcttc tcctgagtct gtacaggttg agcaaaatat caggacagaa
      541 cactggtaac tataagacaa acattgcaga taggatagag cagattttcg agacagcacc
      601 ttttgttaag atcgtggaac accataccct aatgacaact cacaagatgt gtgctaattg
      661 gagtactata ccgaacttca gatttttggc cggaacctac gacatgtttt tctcacggat
      721 tgagcatcta tattcggcaa tcagagtggg cacagtcgtc accgcttatg aagactgctc
      781 aggactggta tcgtttacag ggttcataaa gcagatcaat ctcaccgcaa gggaagcaat
      841 actatatttc ttccacaaga actttgagga agagataaga agaatgttcg agccagggca
      901 agagacagct gttcctcact cttatttcat ccacttccgt tcactaggct tgagtgggaa
      961 gtctccttat tcatcgaatg ctgtcggtca tgtgttcaat ctcattcact ttgttggatg
     1021 ctacatgggt caagtcagat ctctaaatgc gacggttatt gctgcgtgtg cccctcatga
     1081 gatgtctgtt ctagggggct atttgggaga ggaattcttc ggaaaaggga catttgaaag
     1141 aaggttcttc agagacgaga aagaacttca agaatatgag gcggctgaac taacaaagtc
     1201 cgacgtggca ctggcagatg acggaaccgt caactctgat gacgaggact atttctctgg
     1261 tgaaaccaga agtccagaag ctgtctatac tcgaatcatg atgaatggag gtcgactgaa
     1321 gagatctcat atacggagat atgtctcagt cagttccaat catcaagccc gtccaaactc
     1381 attcgccgaa tttttaaaca agacgtattc gaatgactca taaggagttg attgacaggg
     1441 tgccagaaat ctatagattg tatatatcca tcatgaaaaa aactaacact cctcctttca
     1501 aaccatccca aatatgagca agatctttgt taatccgagt gcaatcagag ccggtctggc
     1561 cgatcttgag atggccgaag agactgttga tctgatcaac agaaacatag aagacaatca
     1621 ggctcatctc cagggagaac ccatagaagt ggacaacctc cctgaggaca tgaagcgact
     1681 tcacctggac gatgaaaaat cgtccaacct tggtgagatg gttagggtgg gagaaggcaa
     1741 gtatcgagag gactttcaga tggatgaggg agaggacccc aacctcctgt tccaatcgta
     1801 cctggataat gttggagtcc aaatagtcag acaaatgagg tcaggagaga gattcctcaa
     1861 gatatggtca cagaccgtag aggaaattgt atcctatgtc acggtcaact ttcctaaccc
     1921 tccaagaagg tcttcggagg ataaatcaac ccagactact ggcagagagc tcaagaagga
     1981 gacaacgtct gctttctctc agagagaaag ccaaccttcg aaagctagga tggtggctca
     2041 agttgcccct ggtcctccag cccttgaatg gtcagccacc aatgaagaag atgatctatc
     2101 agtagaggct gagatcgctc atcagattgc tgaaagcttt tccaagaagt acaagtttcc
     2161 ctcccgatct tcaggaatat tcttgtataa ttttgagcaa ctgaagatga accttgatga
     2221 catagttaaa gaggcaaaaa atgtaccggg cgtgacccgt ctggcccatg atggatccaa
     2281 aatccccctg agatgcgtac tgggatgggt cgctttggct aattccaaaa aattccaatt
     2341 actagtcgag gctgacaagc taagcaaaat catgcaagat gatttgaatc gctatacatc
     2401 ctgctaaccg agttttcgaa ctcagtccct ccagataatg aaaactgaga tgttatggag
     2461 tagacatgaa aaaaacaggc aacaccactg ataaaatgaa cgttctacgc aagatagtga
     2521 aaaaatgtag ggatgaggac actcaaaagc cctctcctgt gtcagcccct ccgtatgacg
     2581 atgacctgtg gcttccacct cctgaatatg tcccgctgaa agaactcaca agcaagaaga
     2641 acatgaggaa cttttgtgtc aacggggagg ttaaagcgtg tagcccaaat ggttactcat
     2701 tcaggatttt gcggcacatt ctgagatcat tcaacgagat atactctggg aatcatagga
     2761 tgattgggtt agtcaaaatt gttgttggac tagctttatc aggagctcca gtacctgagg
     2821 gcatgaactg ggtatacaaa ttgaggagaa cccttatatt ccagtgggct gattccaggg
     2881 gccctcttga aggggaggag ttagattact ctcaagagat cacttgggat gatgatactg
     2941 aattcgtcgg attgcaaata agagtgagcg caagacaatg tcatattcaa ggcaggatct
     3001 ggtgtatcaa cacgaactcg agggcatgtc aactatggtc tgacatgtct cttcagacac
     3061 aaaggtctga agaggacaaa gactcttctc tgcttctaga ataatcagat tatatcctgc
     3121 aagtgtatca cttgtttacc tctggaggag agagcataca ggcttgactc cgatccttgg
     3181 gagcaataga acaaaaaaac acacgttatg gtgccgttaa atcgctgcat tttatcaaag
     3241 tcaagttgat aacctttaca ttttgagcct cttggatgtg aaaaaaacta ttaacatccc
     3301 tcaaaagacc ccgggaaagc caccatggtg agcaagggcg aggaggataa catggccatc
     3361 atcaaggagt tcatgcgctt caaggtgcac atggagggct ccgtgaacgg ccacgagttc
     3421 gagatcgagg gcgagggcga gggccgcccc tacgagggca cccagaccgc caagctgaag
     3481 gtgaccaagg gtggccccct gcccttcgcc tgggacatcc tgtcccctca gttcatgtac
     3541 ggctccaagg cctacgtgaa gcaccccgcc gacatccccg actacttgaa gctgtccttc
     3601 cccgagggct tcaagtggga gcgcgtgatg aacttcgagg acggcggcgt ggtgaccgtg
     3661 acccaggact cctccctgca ggacggcgag ttcatctaca aggtgaagct gcgcggcacc
     3721 aacttcccct ccgacggccc cgtaatgcag aagaagacca tgggctggga ggcctcctcc
     3781 gagcggatgt accccgagga cggcgccctg aagggcgaga tcaagcagag gctgaagctg
     3841 aaggacggcg gccactacga cgctgaggtc aagaccacct acaaggccaa gaagcccgtg
     3901 cagctgcccg gcgcctacaa cgtcaacatc aagttggaca tcacctccca caacgaggac
     3961 tacaccatcg tggaacagta cgaacgcgcc gagggccgcc actccaccgg cggcatggac
     4021 gagctgtaca agggaagcgg agctactaac ttcagcctgc tgaagcaggc tggagacgtg
     4081 gaggagaacc ctggacctat gtccaattta ctgaccgtac accaaaattt gcctgcatta
     4141 ccggtcgatg caacgagtga tgaggttcgc aagaacctga tggacatgtt cagggatcgc
     4201 caggcgtttt ctgagcatac ctggaaaatg cttctgtccg tttgccggtc gtgggcggca
     4261 tggtgcaagt tgaataaccg gaaatggttt cccgcagaac ctgaagatgt tcgcgattat
     4321 cttctatatc ttcaggcgcg cggtctggca gtaaaaacta tccagcaaca tttgggccag
     4381 ctaaacatgc ttcatcgtcg gtccgggctg ccacgaccaa gtgacagcaa tgctgtttca
     4441 ctggttatgc ggcggatccg aaaagaaaac gttgatgccg gtgaacgtgc aaaacaggct
     4501 ctagcgttcg aacgcactga tttcgaccag gttcgttcac tcatggaaaa tagcgatcgc
     4561 tgccaggata tacgtaatct ggcatttctg gggattgctt ataacaccct gttacgtata
     4621 gccgaaattg ccaggatcag ggttaaagat atctcacgta ctgacggtgg gagaatgtta
     4681 atccatattg gcagaacgaa aacgctggtt agcaccgcag gtgtagagaa ggcacttagc
     4741 ctgggggtaa ctaaactggt cgagcgatgg atttccgtct ctggtgtagc tgatgatccg
     4801 aataactacc tgttttgccg ggtcagaaaa aatggtgttg ccgcgccatc tgccaccagc
     4861 cagctatcaa ctcgcgccct ggaagggatt tttgaagcaa ctcatcgatt gatttacggc
     4921 gctaaggatg actctggtca gagatacctg gcctggtctg gacacagtgc ccgtgtcgga
     4981 gccgcgcgag atatggcccg cgctggagtt tcaataccgg agatcatgca agctggtggc
     5041 tggaccaatg taaatattgt catgaactat atccgtaacc tggatagtga aacaggggca
     5101 atggtgcgcc tgctggaaga tggcgattaa gctagcggcg cctagccggt catccttttg
     5161 acgattccag tcccgaggat aacctcctct cgggattggg gggaatcttt ggatccagta
     5221 gtcctccttg aactccgtcc aacagggcag attcaagagt cataagactt tcattaatca
     5281 tttcagttga tcagacatgg tcgtgtagat tctcttaata cgggagatct tctagcagtt
     5341 tcagtgacca acggtgcttt cattctccag gaactgatac caaaggttgt ggacaggcca
     5401 aggggtactt cggatgactc tgtgcttggg cacagaaaga ggtcgtagtg tgccccccga
     5461 tagcggactc gacatgaatc aactaagaaa ggcaatctgc ctcccatgat ggacataagc
     5521 aatagttcac aaccatcttg catctcagtg aagtgtacat aactattgag ggctgggtca
     5581 tctaagcatt tcagtcgaga aaaaaactgt agaccaaaag aacaactagc aacacttctc
     5641 atccagagac ccatatcaag atgctagatc cgggagaggt ttatgatgac cctattgatc
     5701 caattgagtc agaggctgaa cccagaggaa cccccactgt ccccaacatc ttgaggaact
     5761 ccgactacaa tctcaattct cctttgatag aggatcctgc caaactaatg ttagaatggt
     5821 tgaagacagg gaacagacct tatcggatga ctttgacaga caattgctcc aggtcttaca
     5881 aagttttgaa agattatttc aagaaagtag atttgggttc tctcaaagtg ggcggaactg
     5941 ctgcacagtc aatggtttct ctctggttgt gtggtgccca ctctgaatca aacaggagcc
     6001 ggagatgtat aaccgacttg gcccatttct attccaagtc atcccccata gagaagctat
     6061 tgaattgtac gctaggaaac agaggcctga gaatcccacc agagggggtg ttaaattgcc
     6121 tcgagagggt caattatgac aaggcatttg ggaggtatct ggccaacacg tattcctctt
     6181 acttgttttt ccatgtaatc accttataca tgaatgcctt agactgggaa gaggaaaaga
     6241 ccatcctggc attatggaaa gatataacct cagtggatac cgagaaggac ttggtcaaat
     6301 tcaaagatca aatatgggga ctgttgattg tgacaaagga ctttgtttac tctcagagtt
     6361 caaactgtct ttttgacaga aactacacac tgatgctaaa ggatcttttc ttgtctcgat
     6421 tcaactcctt aatgattctg ctttctcccc ctgagccccg atactcagat gacttaatat
     6481 ctcagctgtg ccagctatac atcgctgggg atcaagtctt gtccatgtgt gggaactccg
     6541 gctatgaagt catcaaaata ttggagccat atgtcgtgaa cagtttggtc cagagggcag
     6601 agaagtttag gcctctcatc caccccttgg gagactttcc tatgttcata aaagacaagg
     6661 tgaatcaact tgaagggact tttggtccca gtgcaaagag gttttttagg gttttagatc
     6721 aattcgacaa catacatgac ttagtatttg tgtatggctg ttacagacat tgggggcacc
     6781 cctatataga ttatcggaag ggtctgtcga aactatatga tcaagttcac attaagaaag
     6841 taatagataa gtcctaccag gagtgtttag caagtgactt ggccagaagg atcctcagat
     6901 ggggatttga caagtactcc aaatggtatc tagattcgag attccttgcc cgagaccacc
     6961 ccttgactcc ttatgtcaag acccaaacat ggccacccaa acatatagta gacttggtgg
     7021 gggacacatg gcataagctc ccgatcacgc agatctttga aattcctgaa tcaatggacc
     7081 cgtcagagat actggatgac aaatcacatt ctttcaccag aacaaggtta gcttcttggc
     7141 tgtcagagaa ccgagggggg cctgttccta gcgagaaggt cattatcacg gccctgtcta
     7201 agccacctgt caatccccga gagtttttga aatctataga cctcggagga ttgccagatg
     7261 aggatttgat aattggcctc aaaccaaagg aacgggagtt gaagatcgag ggccgattct
     7321 ttgctctaat gtcatggaat ctaagattat attttgtcat caccgaaaag ctcttggcca
     7381 actacatttt gccacttttt gacgcactga ctatgacaga caacctgaac aaggtgttca
     7441 aaaagttgat cgacagggtc accgggcaag ggcttttgga ctattctagg gtcacatacg
     7501 catttcacct ggactatgag aaatggaaca atcatcaaag attggagtca acagaggatg
     7561 tattctctgt cctagatcag gtgtttggat tgaagagggt gttttctaga acacacgagt
     7621 tttttcagaa gtcctggatc tattattcag acagatcaga cctcattggg ttatgggagg
     7681 accaaatata ttgcttggat atgtctaacg gcccaacctg ctggaatggc caagatggcg
     7741 ggctagaggg cttgcggcag aagggctgga gtctagtcag tttattaatg atagatagag
     7801 aatctcaaac caggaacaca agaaccaaga tactagctca aggagacaac caggttctgt
     7861 gtcctacata catgttgtca ccgggattgt ctcaagaggg gcttctctat gagttagaga
     7921 gcatatcaag gaatgcactc tcaatatacc gagctatcga ggaaggagca tctaagctgg
     7981 ggctgatcat caagaaggaa gagaccatgt gtagttatga ctttctcata tatgggaaga
     8041 cccccttatt tcgaggcaac atattggtgc ctgaatccaa aagatgggcc cgagtctctt
     8101 gcatctctaa cgaccaaata gtcaacctcg ccaatataat gtcgacagta tccaccaatg
     8161 cgctgacagt ggcacaacac tctcaatctc tgatcaaacc tatgagggat tttctgctca
     8221 tgtcagtaca ggcagttttc cactacctgt tgtttagccc aatcctaaaa ggcagagttt
     8281 ataagattct gagtgctgaa ggggagagct ttctcctagc catgtcgcgg ataatctacc
     8341 tagatccttc tttgggaggg gtgtctggaa tgtctctcgg gaggttccat atacgtcagt
     8401 tctcagaccc tgtctctgaa gggttgtcat tctggagaga gatctggtta ggctctcatg
     8461 agtcctggat tcacgcgttg tgtcaggagg ccgggaaccc cgatcttgga gagagaacac
     8521 tcgagagctt cactcgcctt ttagaagatc ctactacctt aaatatcaaa ggaggggcca
     8581 gccctaccat tctactcaag gatgctatca gaaaggctct gtacgacgag gtggacaagg
     8641 tggaaaattc agagtttcga gaggcaatcc tgctgtccaa gacccataga gataacttta
     8701 tactcttttt aaaatctgtt gagcctctgt tccctcgatt tctcagtgag ctcttcagtt
     8761 cgtctttctt gggaataccg gagtcaatca ttggactgat acaaaactcc cggacaataa
     8821 gaaggcagtt tagaaagagt ctctcaagaa ctttagaaga gtccttctac aactcagaga
     8881 tccacgggat taatcggata acccagacac ctcaaagggt cggaagggtg tggccttgct
     8941 cttcagagag ggcggatcta cttagggaga tctcttgggg gaggaaagtg gtaggcacga
     9001 cagttcctca cccttccgag atgttggagt tgtttcccaa atcctccatt tcctgcactt
     9061 gtggagcaac agggggaggc aatcctagag tctctgtatc agtactcccg tccttcgatc
     9121 agtcattttt ctcacggggc cccctaaagg gatacttggg ctcgtccacc tctatgtcaa
     9181 cccagctatt ccatgcatgg gaaaaagtca ctaatgttca tgtggtgaaa agggctctat
     9241 cgttaaaaga atctataaac tggttcatca ataggaattc caatttggct caaactctaa
     9301 ttggaaacat catgtctctg acaggccctg acttccctct agaagaggcc cctgttttca
     9361 aacggacagg gtcagccttg cataggttca agtctgccag atacagcgaa ggagggtatt
     9421 cttctgtttg ccctaacctt ctctcccata tctctgttag tacagacact atgtctgatt
     9481 tgacccaaaa cgggaagaac tatgatttca tgtttcagcc attgatgctt tatgcgcaaa
     9541 catggacatc ggaactggta cagagggata caagacttag agactccacg tttcactggc
     9601 accttcggtg caacagatgt gtgaggccca ttgatgatat aacactggaa acttctcaga
     9661 tcttcgagtt cccggatgtg tcaaaaagga tatccaggat ggtttctgga gctgtccctc
     9721 aatttcagaa gcttcctgat atccgtctaa gaccaggtga ttttgaatcc ctaagtggta
     9781 gagaaaagtc tcgccatata gggtcagctc aggggctctt atactcaatc ttagtagcaa
     9841 ttcacgactc aggatacaat gatgggacca tcttccctgt caacatatac ggcaaagttt
     9901 cccccagaga ctatttgaga gggcttgcaa gagggatctt gatagggtcc tcgatttgct
     9961 tcttgacacg aatgacaaat attaacatta acagacctct tgaattgatc tcaggggtaa
    10021 tttcctatat tctcctgagg ctggataatc atccctctct gtatataatg ctcagagaac
    10081 cgtctcttag aggagaaata ttctctatcc ctcagaaaat ccccgccgct tacccaacca
    10141 ctatgagaga aggcaacaga tcgattttgt gttacctcca acacgtgcta cgctatgagc
    10201 gagaggcaat cacggcgtcc ccggagaatg actggctgtg gatcttctca gacttcagaa
    10261 gtgtgaaaat gacgtacttg accctcatta cttaccagtc tcacctccta ctccagaggg
    10321 ttgagagaaa cttgtctaag agtatgagag ctactctgcg acaaatgggt tccttaatga
    10381 ggcaagtgct gggtgggcac ggagaagata ccttggagtc agacgatgac attcaacgat
    10441 tactaaaaga ctctttgcga aagacaaggt gggtggatca agaggtgcgc catgcagcta
    10501 gaaccatgaa tggagattac agccccgaca agaaagtatc ccgtaaggta ggatgttcag
    10561 aatgggtctg ctctgctcaa cagattgccg tctccacctc agccaacccg gcccctgtct
    10621 cagagcttga cattagggcc ctctctaagc ggtttcaaaa ccccttgatc tcgggcctga
    10681 gagtggttca gtgggcaacc ggtgcccatt ataagcttaa gcctattcta gatgatctaa
    10741 atgttttccc atctctctgt cttgtaattg gagacgggtc agggggaata tcaagggcag
    10801 ttctcaacat gtttccagat tctaagcttg tgttcaacag cctattggag gtgaatgatc
    10861 tgatggcttc cggaacacat ccactgcctc cttcagcaat catgagtgga ggagatgaca
    10921 tcatctccag agtgatagac tttgactcaa tatgggagaa accgtccgac ctgaggaact
    10981 cggccacctg gagatacttc cagtcggttc aaaaacaggt caacatgtcg tatgacctca
    11041 ttatttgtga tgcagaagtt actgatattg catctatcaa ccggataact ctgttgatgt
    11101 ctgatttcgc attgtctata gatggaccac tttatctggt cttcaaaact tacgggacta
    11161 tgctagtaaa cccggactat aaagctattc aacatctgtc aagagcgttc ccttcggtca
    11221 cagggtttgt aacccaagta acttcatcct tttcttctga gctatacctc cggttctcta
    11281 aacgaggaaa gtttttcagg gacgccgagt acttgacctc ttccaccctt cgagagatga
    11341 gccttgtgtt gttcaattgc agcagcccca aaagtgagat gcagagagct cgttccttaa
    11401 actatcaaga cctggtaagg ggatttcctg aagagatcat atcaaatcct tacaacgaaa
    11461 tgatcataac tctgattgac aatgatgtag agtccttcct agtccacaag atggtggatg
    11521 atcttgagct acagagggga actctgtcta aagtggctat cattatatcc atcatgatcg
    11581 ttttttccaa tagagtcttc aacatttcca aacctttgac tgaccccttg ttctatccac
    11641 cgtctgatcc taaaatcctg aggcacttca acatatgttg cagtactatg atgtatctat
    11701 ctaccgcttt aggcgacgtc cctaacttcg caagacttca tgacctgtat aacagaccta
    11761 taacttgtta cttcagaaaa caagttattc gagggaatat ttatctatct tggagttggt
    11821 ccgatgatac cccagtgttc aagagagtag cctgtaattc tagcttgagt ctgtcatctc
    11881 actggatcag gttgatctac aagatagtga agactaccag actcattggc agcataaaag
    11941 acctatcagg agaggtagaa cgacatcttc atgggtataa cagatggatc accctcgagg
    12001 atatccgatc tagatcatcc ctactagatt acagttgttt gtaagccgga tattaccgaa
    12061 agcctgtgca tgctaaaatt cttgtatgat gcatcttgaa aaaaacaaga tcttgaatcc
    12121 ggacctctgg ttgtttgatt gttttttcca tctttattgt ttttttgtta agcgtgggtc
    12181 ggcatggcat ctccacctcc tcgcggtccg acctgggcat ccgaaggagg acgcacgtcc
    12241 actcggatgg ctaagggagg ggcggggatc cggctgctaa caaagcccga aaggaagctg
    12301 agttggctgc tgccaccgct gagcaataac tagcataacc ccttggggcc tctaaacggg
    12361 tcttgagggg ttttttgctg aaagtcgcgc ttggcgtaat catggtcata gctgtttcct
    12421 gtgtgaaatt gttatccgct cacaattcca cacaacatac gagccggaag cataaagtgt
    12481 aaagcctggg gtgcctaatg agtgagctaa ctcacattaa ttgcgttgcg ctcactgccc
    12541 gctttccagt cgggaaacct gtcgtgccag ctgcattaat gaatcggcca acgcgcgggg
    12601 agaggcggtt tgcgtattgg gcgctcttcc gcttcctcgc tcactgactc gctgcgctcg
    12661 gtcgttcggc tgcggcgagc ggtatcagct cactcaaagg cggtaatacg gttatccaca
    12721 gaatcagggg ataacgcagg aaagaacatg tgagcaaaag gccagcaaaa ggccaggaac
    12781 cgtaaaaagg ccgcgttgct ggcgtttttc cataggctcc gcccccctga cgagcatcac
    12841 aaaaatcgac gctcaagtca gaggtggcga aacccgacag gactataaag ataccaggcg
    12901 tttccccctg gaagctccct cgtgcgctct cctgttccga ccctgccgct taccggatac
    12961 ctgtccgcct ttctcccttc gggaagcgtg gcgctttctc atagctcacg ctgtaggtat
    13021 ctcagttcgg tgtaggtcgt tcgctccaag ctgggctgtg tgcacgaacc ccccgttcag
    13081 cccgaccgct gcgccttatc cggtaactat cgtcttgagt ccaacccggt aagacacgac
    13141 ttatcgccac tggcagcagc cactggtaac aggattagca gagcgaggta tgtaggcggt
    13201 gctacagagt tcttgaagtg gtggcctaac tacggctaca ctagaaggac agtatttggt
    13261 atctgcgctc tgctgaagcc agttaccttc ggaaaaagag ttggtagctc ttgatccggc
    13321 aaacaaacca ccgctggtag cggtggtttt tttgtttgca agcagcagat tacgcgcaga
    13381 aaaaaaggat ctcaagaaga tcctttgatc ttttctacgg ggtctgacgc tcagtggaac
    13441 gaaaactcac gttaagggat tttggtcatg agattatcaa aaaggatctt cacctagatc
    13501 cttttaaatt aaaaatgaag ttttaaatca atctaaagta tatatgagta aacttggtct
    13561 gacagttacc aatgcttaat cagtgaggca cctatctcag cgatctgtct atttcgttca
    13621 tccatagttg cctgactccc cgtcgtgtag ataactacga tacgggaggg cttaccatct
    13681 ggccccagtg ctgcaatgat accgcgagac ccacgctcac cggctccaga tttatcagca
    13741 ataaaccagc cagccggaag ggccgagcgc agaagtggtc ctgcaacttt atccgcctcc
    13801 atccagtcta ttaattgttg ccgggaagct agagtaagta gttcgccagt taatagtttg
    13861 cgcaacgttg ttgccattgc tacaggcatc gtggtgtcac gctcgtcgtt tggtatggct
    13921 tcattcagct ccggttccca acgatcaagg cgagttacat gatcccccat gttgtgcaaa
    13981 aaagcggtta gctccttcgg tcctccgatc gttgtcagaa gtaagttggc cgcagtgtta
    14041 tcactcatgg ttatggcagc actgcataat tctcttactg tcatgccatc cgtaagatgc
    14101 ttttctgtga ctggtgagta ctcaaccaag tcattctgag aatagtgtat gcggcgaccg
    14161 agttgctctt gcccggcgtc aatacgggat aataccgcgc cacatagcag aactttaaaa
    14221 gtgctcatca ttggaaaacg ttcttcgggg cgaaaactct caaggatctt accgctgttg
    14281 agatccagtt cgatgtaacc cactcgtgca cccaactgat cttcagcatc ttttactttc
    14341 accagcgttt ctgggtgagc aaaaacagga aggcaaaatg ccgcaaaaaa gggaataagg
    14401 gcgacacgga aatgttgaat actcatactc ttcctttttc aatattattg aagcatttat
    14461 cagggttatt gtctcatgag cggatacata tttgaatgta tttagaaaaa taaacaaata
    14521 ggggttccgc gcacatttcc ccgaaaagtg ccacctgnnn nnnnnnnnnn nnnnnnnnnn
    14581 nnnnnnnnnn nnnnnnnnnn nnnnnnnnnn nnnnnnnnnn nnnnnnnnnn nnnnnnnnnn
    14641 nnnnnnnnnn nnnnnnnnnn nnnnnnnnnn nnnnnnnnnn ncnnnnnnnn nnnnnnnnnn
    14701 nnnnnnnnnn nnnnnnnnnn nnnnnnnnnn nnnnnnnnnn nnnnnnnnnn nnnnnnnnnn
    14761 nnnnnnnnnn nnnannnnnn nnnnnnnnnn nnnnnnnnnn nnnnnnnnnn nnnnnnnnnn
    14821 nnncctttga cgttggagtc cacgttcttt aatagtggac tcttgttcca aactggaaca
    14881 acactcaacc ctatctcggt ctattctttt gatttataag ggattttgcc gatttcggcc
    14941 tattggttaa aaaatgagct gatttaacaa aaatttaacg cgaattttaa caaaatatta
    15001 acgcttacaa tttccattcg ccattcaggc tgcgcaactg ttgggaaggg cgatcggtgc
    15061 gggcctcttc gctattacgc cagctggcga aagggggatg tgctgcaagg cgattaagtt
    15121 gggtaacgcc agggttttcc cagtcacgac gttgtaaaac gacggccagt gagcgcgcct
    15181 agttattaat agtaatcaat tacggggtca ttagttcata gcccatatat ggagttccgc
    15241 gttacataac ttacggtaaa tggcccgcct ggctgaccgc ccaacgaccc ccgcccattg
    15301 acgtcaataa tgacgtatgt tcccatagta acgccaatag ggactttcca ttgacgtcaa
    15361 tgggtggagt atttacggta aactgcccac ttggcagtac atcaagtgta tcatatgcca
    15421 agtacgcccc ctattgacgt caatgacggt aaatggcccg cctggcatta tgcccagtac
    15481 atgaccttat gggactttcc tacttggcag tacatctacg tattagtcat cgctattacc
    15541 atggtgatgc ggttttggca gtacatcaat gggcgtggat agcggtttga ctcacgggga
    15601 tttccaagtc tccaccccat tgacgtcaat gggagtttgt tttggcacca aaatcaacgg
    15661 gactttccaa aatgtcgtaa caactccgcc ccattgacgc aaatgggcgg taggcgtgta
    15721 cggtgggagg tctatataag cagagctctc tggctaacta gagaacccac tgcttactgg
    15781 cttatcgaaa ttaatacgac tcactatagg gagacccaag ctggctagat taagcgtctg
    15841 atgagtccgt gaggacgaaa cccggcgtac cgggtc
//
