>Addgene plasmid #73472 | RabV CVS-N2c(deltaG)-mCherry-P2A-Cre | depositor partial sequence | sequence record 136050 | mCherry-P2A-Cre cloned into 5'XmaI/3'NheI
AAAGCCACCATGGTGAGCAAGGGCGAGGAGGATAACATGGCCATCATCAAGGAGTTCATGCGCTTCAAGG
TGCACATGGAGGGCTCCGTGAACGGCCACGAGTTCGAGATCGAGGGCGAGGGCGAGGGCCGCCCCTACGA
GGGCACCCAGACCGCCAAGCTGAAGGTGACCAAGGGTGGCCCCCTGCCCTTCGCCTGGGACATCCTGTCC
CCTCAGTTCATGTACGGCTCCAAGGCCTACGTGAAGCACCCCGCCGACATCCCCGACTACTTGAAGCTGT
CCTTCCCCGAGGGCTTCAAGTGGGAGCGCGTGATGAACTTCGAGGACGGCGGCGTGGTGACCGTGACCCA
GGACTCCTCCCTGCAGGACGGCGAGTTCATCTACAAGGTGAAGCTGCGCGGCACCAACTTCCCCTCCGAC
GGCCCCGTAATGCAGAAGAAGACCATGGGCTGGGAGGCCTCCTCCGAGCGGATGTACCCCGAGGACGGCG
CCCTGAAGGGCGAGATCAAGCAGAGGCTGAAGCTGAAGGACGGCGGCCACTACGACGCTGAGGTCAAGAC
CACCTACAAGGCCAAGAAGCCCGTGCAGCTGCCCGGCGCCTACAACGTCAACATCAAGTTGGACATCACC
TCCCACAACGAGGACTACACCATCGTGGAACAGTACGAACGCGCCGAGGGCCGCCACTCCACCGGCGGCA
TGGACGAGCTGTACAAGGGAAGCGGAGCTACTAACTTCAGCCTGCTGAAGCAGGCTGGAGACGTGGAGGA
GAACCCTGGACCTATGTCCAATTTACTGACCGTACACCAAAATTTGCCTGCATTACCGGTCGATGCAACG
AGTGATGAGGTTCGCAAGAACCTGATGGACATGTTCAGGGATCGCCAGGCGTTTTCTGAGCATACCTGGA
AAATGCTTCTGTCCGTTTGCCGGTCGTGGGCGGCATGGTGCAAGTTGAATAACCGGAAATGGTTTCCCGC
AGAACCTGAAGATGTTCGCGATTATCTTCTATATCTTCAGGCGCGCGGTCTGGCAGTAAAAACTATCCAG
CAACATTTGGGCCAGCTAAACATGCTTCATCGTCGGTCCGGGCTGCCACGACCAAGTGACAGCAATGCTG
TTTCACTGGTTATGCGGCGGATCCGAAAAGAAAACGTTGATGCCGGTGAACGTGCAAAACAGGCTCTAGC
GTTCGAACGCACTGATTTCGACCAGGTTCGTTCACTCATGGAAAATAGCGATCGCTGCCAGGATATACGT
AATCTGGCATTTCTGGGGATTGCTTATAACACCCTGTTACGTATAGCCGAAATTGCCAGGATCAGGGTTA
AAGATATCTCACGTACTGACGGTGGGAGAATGTTAATCCATATTGGCAGAACGAAAACGCTGGTTAGCAC
CGCAGGTGTAGAGAAGGCACTTAGCCTGGGGGTAACTAAACTGGTCGAGCGATGGATTTCCGTCTCTGGT
GTAGCTGATGATCCGAATAACTACCTGTTTTGCCGGGTCAGAAAAAATGGTGTTGCCGCGCCATCTGCCA
CCAGCCAGCTATCAACTCGCGCCCTGGAAGGGATTTTTGAAGCAACTCATCGATTGATTTACGGCGCTAA
GGATGACTCTGGTCAGAGATACCTGGCCTGGTCTGGACACAGTGCCCGTGTCGGAGCCGCGCGAGATATG
GCCCGCGCTGGAGTTTCAATACCGGAGATCATGCAAGCTGGTGGCTGGACCAATGTAAATATTGTCATGA
ACTATATCCGTAACCTGGATAGTGAAACAGGGGCAATGGTGCGCCTGCTGGAAGATGGCGATTAA
