>Addgene plasmid #73472 | RabV CVS-N2c(deltaG)-mCherry-P2A-Cre | addgene partial sequence | sequence record 138807 | B19L-R 5'-CGATTGGGTCAATAGGGTCA-3'
ATATGGGTCTCTGGATGAGAAGTGTTGCTAGTTGTTCTTTTGGTCTACAGTTTTTTTCTCGACTGAAATG
CTTAGATGACCCAGCCCTCAATAGTTATGTACACTTCACTGAGATGCAAGATGGTTGTGAACTATTGCTT
ATGTCCATCATGGGAGGCAGATTGCCTTTCTTAGTTGATTCATGTCGAGTCCGCTATCGGGGGGCACACT
ACGACCTCTTTCTGTGCCCAAGCACAGAGTCATCCGAAGTACCCCTTGGCCTGTCCACAACCTTTGGTAT
CAGTTCCTGGAGAATGAAAGCACCGTTGGTCACTGAAACTGCTAGAAGATCTCCCGTATTAAGAGAATCT
ACACGACCATGTCTGATCAACTGAAATGATTAATGAAAGTCTTATGACTCTTGAATCTGCCCTGTTGGAC
GGAGTTCAAGGAGGACTACTGGATCCAAAGATTCCCCCCAATCCCGAGAGGAGGTTATCCTCGGGACTGG
AATCGTCAAAAGGATGACCGGCTAGGCGCCGCTAGCTTAATCGCCATCTTCCAGCAGGCGCACCATTGCC
CCTGTTTCACTATCCAGGTTACGGATATAGTTCATGACAATATTTACATTGGTCCAGCCACCAGCTTGCA
TGATCTCCGGTATTGAAACTCCAGCGCGGGCCATATCTCGCGCGGCTCCGACACGGGCACTGTGTCCAGA
CCAGGCCAGGTATCTCTGACCAGAGTCATCCTTAGCGCCGTAAATCAATCGATGAGTTGCTTCAAAAATC
CCTTCCAGGGCGCGAGTTGATAGCTGGCTGGTGGCAGATGGCGCGGCAACACCATTTTTTCTGACCCGGC
AAAACAGGTAGTTATTCGGATCATCAGCTACACCAGAGACGGAAATCCATCGCTCGACCAGTTTAGTTAC
