>Addgene plasmid #73472 | RabV CVS-N2c(deltaG)-mCherry-P2A-Cre | addgene partial sequence | sequence record 140192 | CRE-R 5'-gcaaacggacagaagcattt-3'
ACATGTCCATCAGGTTCTTGCGAACCTCATCACTCGTTGCATCGACCGGTAATGCAGGCAAATTTTGGTG
TACGGTCAGTAAATTGGACATAGGTCCAGGGTTCTCCTCCACGTCTCCAGCCTGCTTCAGCAGGCTGAAG
TTAGTAGCTCCGCTTCCCTTGTACAGCTCGTCCATGCCGCCGGTGGAGTGGCGGCCCTCGGCGCGTTCGT
ACTGTTCCACGATGGTGTAGTCCTCGTTGTGGGAGGTGATGTCCAACTTGATGTTGACGTTGTAGGCGCC
GGGCAGCTGCACGGGCTTCTTGGCCTTGTAGGTGGTCTTGACCTCAGCGTCGTAGTGGCCGCCGTCCTTC
AGCTTCAGCCTCTGCTTGATCTCGCCCTTCAGGGCGCCGTCCTCGGGGTACATCCGCTCGGAGGAGGCCT
CCCAGCCCATGGTCTTCTTCTGCATTACGGGGCCGTCGGAGGGGAAGTTGGTGCCGCGCAGCTTCACCTT
GTAGATGAACTCGCCGTCCTGCAGGGAGGAGTCCTGGGTCACGGTCACCACGCCGCCGTCCTCGAAGTTC
ATCACGCGCTCCCACTTGAAGCCCTCGGGGAAGGACAGCTTCAAGTAGTCGGGGATGTCGGCGGGGTGCT
TCACGTAGGCCTTGGAGCCGTACATGAACTGAGGGGACAGGATGTCCCAGGCGAAGGGCAGGGGGCCACC
CTTGGTCACCTTCAGCTTGGCGGTCTGGGTGCCCTCGTAGGGGCGGCCCTCGCCCTCGCCCTCGATCTCG
AACTCGTGGCCGTTCACGGAGCCCTCCATGTGCACCTTGAAGCGCATGAACTCCTTGATGATGGCCATGT
TATCCTCCTCGCCCTTGCTCACCATGGTGGCTTTCCCGGG
